>Addgene plasmid #216263 | pAAV-Syn-FLEX-ExSYTE | addgene full sequence | sequence record 430591 | Addgene NGS Result
AAAAAAACAAAAATTAGCTGAGCCTGGTCATGCATGCCTGGAATCCCAACAACTCGGGAGGCTGAGGCAG
GAGAATCGCTTGAACCCAGGAGGCGGAGATTGCAGTGAGCCAAGATTGTGCCACTGCACTCCAGCTTGGT
TCCCAATAGACCCCGCAGGCCCTACAGGTTGTCTTCCCAACTTGCCCCTTGCTCCATACCACCCCCCTCC
ACCCCATAATATTATAGAAGGACACCTAGTCAGACAAAATGATGCAACTTAATTTTATTAGGACAAGGCT
GGTGGGCACTGGAGTGGCAACTTCCAGGGCCAGGAGAGGCACTGGGGAGGGGTCACAGGGATGCCACCCG
TAGATCTCTCGAGCAGCGCTGCTCGAGGCAAGCTTGATATCGAATTCATAACTTCGTATAGCATACATTA
TACGAAGTTATTCTTTGCACCATTCTAAAGAATAACAGTGATAATTTCTGGGTTAAGGCAAATAACTTCG
TATAGGATACTTTATACGAAGTTATGCTAGCACAAGTTTGTACAAAAAAGCAGGCTCCAAGCTTAAAATG
GAGTCATTGAAACGCTGGAATGAAGAGAGGGGGTTGTGGTGCGAAAAGGGCGTTCAGGTACTACTGACCA
CCATAGGCGCCTTTGCAGCTTTTGGCCTCATGACCATCGCCATCAGCACTGACTACTGGCTCTACACAAG
AGCTCTCATCTGCAACACCACCAACCTCACAGCAGGTGATGATGGACCACCCCATCGTGGGGGCAGTGGC
TCCTCAGAGAAGAAGGACCCTGGGGGCCTCACACATTCAGGCCTCTGGCGGATATGCTGCCTGGAAGGGT
TGAAAAGAGGTGTCTGCGTGAAGATCAACCACTTCCCGGAGGACACGGACTACGACCACGACAGCGCGGA
GTACCTGCTCCGAGTAGTCCGGGCCTCCAGCATCTTTCCTATCCTGAGCGCCATCCTGCTGCTGCTCGGG
GGCGTGTGCGTAGCTGCCTCTCGCGTCTACAAATCCAAAAGGAACATCATCCTGGGCGCAGGGATCCTGT
TCGTGGCAGCAGGCCTGAGCAACATCATCGGGGTGATTGTGTACATATCGGCCAACGCCGGCGAGCCTGG
CCCCAAGAGGGACGAGGAGAAGAAAAACCACTACTCGTACGGCTGGTCCTTCTACTTCGGCGGGCTGTCC
TTCATCCTGGCTGAGGTGATCGGAGTACTGGCCGTCAACATCTACATCGAGCGCAGCCGCGAGGCACACT
GCCAATCACGCTCGGACCTGCTCAAGGCCGGCGGCGGCGCGGGCGGCAGTGGCGGGAGCGGCCCCTCGAG
CGAGCGCAGCCGCGAGGCAATGTCTAGACTGGACAAGAGCAAAGTCATAAACTCTGCTCTGGAATTACTC
AATGAAGTCGGTATCGAAGGCCTGACGACAAGGAAACTCGCTCAAAAGCTGGGAGTTGAGCAGCCTACCC
TGTACTGGCACGTGAAGAACAAGCGGGCCCTGCTCGATGCCCTGGCAATCGAGATGCTGGACAGGCATCA
TACCCACTTCTGCCCCCTGGAAGGCGAGTCATGGCAAGACTTTCTGCGGAACAACGCCAAGTCATTCCGC
TGTGCTCTCCTCTCACATCGCGACGGGGCTAAAGTGCATCTCGGCACCCGCCCAACAGAGAAACAGTACG
AAACCCTGGAAAATCAGCTCGCGTTCCTGTGTCAGCAAGGCTTCTCCCTGGAGAACGCACTGTACGCTCT
GTCCGCCGTGGGCCACTTTACACTGGGCTGCGTATTGGAGGATCAGGAGCATCAAGTAGCAAAAGAGGAA
AGAGAGACACCTACCACCGATTCTATGCCCCCACTTCTGAGACAAGCAATTGAGCTGTTCGACCATCAGG
GAGCCGAACCTGCCTTCCTTTTCGGCCTGGAACTAATCATATGTGGCCTGGAGAAACAGCTAAAGTGCGA
AAGCGGCAGCGGCAAATTTTGGAAGAGGCTGAGAAAATTCCTCCGGAAGAGCATGTCTAGACTGGACAAG
AGCAAAGTCATAAACTCTGCTCTGGAATTACTCAATGAAGTCGGTATCGAAGGCCTGACGACAAGGAAAC
TCGCTCAAAAGCTGGGAGTTGAGCAGCCTACCCTGTACTGGCACGTGAAGAACAAGCGGGCCCTGCTCGA
TGCCCTGGCAATCGAGATGCTGGACAGGCATCATACCCACTTCTGCCCCCTGGAAGGCGAGTCATGGCAA
GACTTTCTGCGGAACAACGCCAAGTCATTCCGCTGTGCTCTCCTCTCACATCGCGACGGGGCTAAAGTGC
ATCTCGGCACCCGCCCAACAGAGAAACAGTACGAAACCCTGGAAAATCAGCTCGCGTTCCTGTGTCAGCA
AGGCTTCTCCCTGGAGAACGCACTGTACGCTCTGTCCGCCGTGGGCCACTTTACACTGGGCTGCGTATTG
GAGGATCAGGAGCATCAAGTAGCAAAAGAGGAAAGAGAGACACCTACCACCGATTCTATGCCCCCACTTC
TGAGACAAGCAATTGAGCTGTTCGACCATCAGGGAGCCGAACCTGCCTTCCTTTTCGGCCTGGAACTAAT
CATATGTGGCCTGGAGAAACAGCTAAAGTGCGAAAGCGGCAGCACTAGTGCGGGTTTTCTCACGCTGCAC
AACGCCTTCCCCAAGGAAGCGGCGTCCGGCGTCACGGTCACAGTCACCGGACCGCCCGCTGCACCCGCGC
CCGCGCCCGCGCCGCCCGCTCCTGCAGCGCCCGCGCCCGGGACCCTGTCCAAAGAGGCCGCGGCGTCCAA
CACCAACACGCTCAACAGGAAAACCACGCCCGTGGGAAGCGGAGCTACTAACTTCAGCCTGCTGAAGCAG
GCTGGAGACGTGGAGGAGAACCCTGGACCTATGGTGAGCAAGGGCGAGGAGCTGTTCACCGGGGTGGTGC
CCATCCTGGTCGAGCTGGACGGCGACGTAAACGGCCACAAGTTCAGCGTGTCCGGCGAGGGCGAGGGCGA
TGCCACCTACGGCAAGCTGACCCTGAAGTTCATCTGCACCACCGGCAAGCTGCCCGTGCCCTGGCCCACC
CTCGTGACCACCCTGACCTACGGCGTGCAGTGCTTCAGCCGCTACCCCGACCACATGAAGCAGCACGACT
TCTTCAAGTCCGCCATGCCCGAAGGCTACGTCCAGGAGCGCACCATCTTCTTCAAGGACGACGGCAACTA
CAAGACCCGCGCCGAGGTGAAGTTCGAGGGCGACACCCTGGTGAACCGCATCGAGCTGAAGGGCATCGAC
TTCAAGGAGGACGGCAACATCCTGGGGCACAAGCTGGAGTACAACTACAACAGCCACAACGTCTATATCA
TGGCCGACAAGCAGAAGAACGGCATCAAGGTGAACTTCAAGATCCGCCACAACATCGAGGACGGCAGCGT
GCAGCTCGCCGACCACTACCAGCAGAACACCCCCATCGGCGACGGCCCCGTGCTGCTGCCCGACAACCAC
TACCTGAGCACCCAGTCCGCCCTGAGCAAAGACCCCAACGAGAAGCGCGATCACATGGTCCTGCTGGAGT
TCGTGACCGCCGCCGGGATCACTCTCGGCATGGACGAGCTGTACAAGTAGTCTAGATCGGCTCCATGACT
CAGCCATGCCAGGCGGAGGGTCCCAGAGGGGCTGAGTCCTCAGCCCCAGCTGAGGCAGCAGCTGGAGTCT
TCAGAGCCAGGAGAATGACACCAGGTCTCAAGCTGCTGAGAAGTCTTTCCGGCCATGTCTGGAAGGGGTA
CCACCCCAGCACCAGCACCGTCCCCTCCTCTCTTGAAGCTGCCTGCACAGAGGTTCCAAGACACTTTCAA
GGCAGAGAAAATAGGATTACAAAGAGGAGGTGCCTGGCAGAGGGCAGCACCCAGCTCAGCCTCAGAGCTG
AAGGTGAAGACAAGCCAGCGTGAAACCCCGGGTCTGCCACGAATGCCCGCTCCGCTGGCCACTCACCAGC
TGCCTGCCACAAGCCACTGCAGCTTGAGCAGGGTCTGTGCCCTCTCAGCACAGAGCCCAGTTCGCTGCGT
GGCCTTTGGCCCCCGCCAGAACCTTGCAGGAGCCTTAAGGTTCGGGCCCTAGCCCAGCCTGACCTTACCT
GCTGTGCCCTGCCTGCTGGTCAAGTCCAGTCCCAGGAGACCCCATGCCTTGGCTCCTAGGCTGTTCCAGG
CACTTCCCTGACCTGCCGGGTGATTGCCCAGCTGGAACCTCATCCACACCCCAGCACCAACCACCTCGTG
TTGGTAACTGCTCGTGTCTTCTAGACACCCAGCTTTCTTGTACAAAGTGGTGGCGCGCCATAACTTCGTA
TAATGTATGCTATACGAAGTTATTAAGAGGTTTCATATTGCTAATAGCAGCTACAATCCAGCTACCATTC
TGCATAACTTCGTATAAAGTATCCTATACGAAGTTATTCCGGAGTCGACTCTAGAGATGATCCCCGGGGA
ATTCTCGACTGCGCTCTCAGGCACGACACGACTCCTCCGCTGCCCACCGCAGACTGAGGCAGCGCTGAGT
CGCCGGCGCCGCAGCGCAGATGGTCGCGCCCGTGCCCCCCTATCTCGCGCCTCGCGTGGTGCGGTCCGGC
TGGGCCGGCGGCGGCGCGGACGCGACCAAGGTGGCCGGGAAGGGGAGTTTGCGGGGGACCGGCGAGTGAC
GTCAGCGCGCCTTCAGTGCTGAGGCGGCGGTGGCGCGCGCCGCCAGGCGGGGGCGAAGGCACTGTCCGCG
GTGCTGAAGCTGGCAGTGCGCACGCGCCTCGCCGCATCCTGTTTCCCCTCCCCCTCTCTGATAGGGGATG
CGCAATTTGGGGAATGGGGGTTGGGTGCTTGTCCAGTGGGTCGGGGTCGGTCGTCAGGTAGGCACCCCCA
CCCCGCCTCATCCTGGTCCTAAAACCCACTTGCACTCATACGCAGGGCCCTCTGCAGGCGGCCGCAGGAA
CCCCTAGTGATGGAGTTGGCCACTCCCTCTCTGCGCGCTCGCTCGCTCACTGAGGCCGGGCGACCAAAGG
TCGCCCGACGCCCGGGCGGCCTCAGTGAGCGAGCGAGCGCGCAGCTGCCTGCAGGACATGTGAGCAAAAG
GCCAGCAAAAGGCCAGGAACCGTAAAAAGGCCGCGTTGCTGGCGTTTTTCCATAGGCTCCGCCCCCCTGA
CGAGCATCACAAAAATCGACGCTCAAGTCAGAGGTGGCGAAACCCGACAGGACTATAAAGATACCAGGCG
TTTCCCCCTGGAAGCTCCCTCGTGCGCTCTCCTGTTCCGACCCTGCCGCTTACCGGATACCTGTCCGCCT
TTCTCCCTTCGGGAAGCGTGGCGCTTTCTCATAGCTCACGCTGTAGGTATCTCAGTTCGGTGTAGGTCGT
TCGCTCCAAGCTGGGCTGTGTGCACGAACCCCCCGTTCAGCCCGACCGCTGCGCCTTATCCGGTAACTAT
CGTCTTGAGTCCAACCCGGTAAGACACGACTTATCGCCACTGGCAGCAGCCACTGGTAACAGGATTAGCA
GAGCGAGGTATGTAGGCGGTGCTACAGAGTTCTTGAAGTGGTGGCCTAACTACGGCTACACTAGAAGAAC
AGTATTTGGTATCTGCGCTCTGCTGAAGCCAGTTACCTTCGGAAAAAGAGTTGGTAGCTCTTGATCCGGC
AAACAAACCACCGCTGGTAGCGGTGGTTTTTTTGTTTGCAAGCAGCAGATTACGCGCAGAAAAAAAGGAT
CTCAAGAAGATCCTTTGATCTTTTCTACGGGGTCTGACGCTCAGTGGAACGAAAACTCACGTTAAGGGAT
TTTGGTCATGAGATTATCAAAAAGGATCTTCACCTAGATCCTTTTAAATTAAAAATGAAGTTTTAAATCA
ATCTAAAGTATATATGAGTAAACTTGGTCTGACAGTTACCAATGCTTAATCAGTGAGGCACCTATCTCAG
CGATCTGTCTATTTCGTTCATCCATAGTTGCCTGACTCCCCGTCGTGTAGATAACTACGATACGGGAGGG
CTTACCATCTGGCCCCAGTGCTGCAATGATACCGCGAGACCCACGCTCACCGGCTCCAGATTTATCAGCA
ATAAACCAGCCAGCCGGAAGGGCCGAGCGCAGAAGTGGTCCTGCAACTTTATCCGCCTCCATCCAGTCTA
TTAATTGTTGCCGGGAAGCTAGAGTAAGTAGTTCGCCAGTTAATAGTTTGCGCAACGTTGTTGCCATTGC
TACAGGCATCGTGGTGTCACGCTCGTCGTTTGGTATGGCTTCATTCAGCTCCGGTTCCCAACGATCAAGG
CGAGTTACATGATCCCCCATGTTGTGCAAAAAAGCGGTTAGCTCCTTCGGTCCTCCGATCGTTGTCAGAA
GTAAGTTGGCCGCAGTGTTATCACTCATGGTTATGGCAGCACTGCATAATTCTCTTACTGTCATGCCATC
CGTAAGATGCTTTTCTGTGACTGGTGAGTACTCAACCAAGTCATTCTGAGAATAGTGTATGCGGCGACCG
AGTTGCTCTTGCCCGGCGTCAATACGGGATAATACCGCGCCACATAGCAGAACTTTAAAAGTGCTCATCA
TTGGAAAACGTTCTTCGGGGCGAAAACTCTCAAGGATCTTACCGCTGTTGAGATCCAGTTCGATGTAACC
CACTCGTGCACCCAACTGATCTTCAGCATCTTTTACTTTCACCAGCGTTTCTGGGTGAGCAAAAACAGGA
AGGCAAAATGCCGCAAAAAAGGGAATAAGGGCGACACGGAAATGTTGAATACTCATACTCTTCCTTTTTC
AATATTATTGAAGCATTTATCAGGGTTATTGTCTCATGAGCGGATACATATTTGAATGTATTTAGAAAAA
TAAACAAATAGGGGTTCCGCGCACATTTCCCCGAAAAGTGCCACCTGACGTCTAAGAAACCATTATTATC
ATGACATTAACCTATAAAAATAGGCGTATCACGAGGCCCTTTCGTCTCGCGCGTTTCGGTGATGACGGTG
AAAACCTCTGACACATGCAGCTCCCGGAGACGGTCACAGCTTGTCTGTAAGCGGATGCCGGGAGCAGACA
AGCCCGTCAGGGCGCGTCAGCGGGTGTTGGCGGGTGTCGGGGCTGGCTTAACTATGCGGCATCAGAGCAG
ATTGTACTGAGAGTGCACCATAAAATTGTAAACGTTAATATTTTGTTAAAATTCGCGTTAAATTTTTGTT
AAATCAGCTCATTTTTTAACCAATAGACCGAAATCGGCAAAATCCCTTATAAATCAAAAGAATAGCCCGA
GATAGAGT
[37 nt withheld, positions 7289-7325]
AAAGAACGTGGACTCCAACGTCAAAGG
[141 nt withheld, positions 7353-7493]
G
[46 nt withheld, positions 7495-7540]
A
[95 nt withheld, positions 7542-7636]
TATGCGGTGTGAAATACCGCACAGATGCGTAAGGAGAAAATACCGCATCAGGCGCCCCTGCAGGCAGCTG
CGCGCTCGCTCGCTCACTGAGGCCGCCCGGGCAAAGCCCGGGCGTCGGGCGACCTTTGGTCGCCCGGCCT
CAGTGAGCGAGCGAGCGCGCAGAGAGGGAGTGGCCAACTCCATCACTAGGGGTTCCTGCGTCCGCTCGGT
GGGTTCCTGCGTCCGCTCGGTCCGCACGTGGTTACCTACAAAATCAGAAGGACAGGGAAGGGAGCAGTGG
TTCACGCCTGTAATCCCAGCAATTTGGGAGGCCAAGGTGGGTAGATCACCTGAGATTAGGAGTTGGAGAC
CAGCCTGGCCAATATGGTGAAACCCCGTCTCTACC
Features (pLannotate 1.2.2; 26 found; start..end, strand, type, name):
    380..397     -  misc_feature   MCS (fragment): pBluescript multiple cloning site
    398..431     +  protein_bind   loxP: Cre-mediated recombination occurs in the 8-bp core sequence (GCATACAT). Cre recombinase
    432..481     +  intron         β-globin intron (fragment): internally truncated intron from human β-globin
    482..515     +  protein_bind   lox2272: Cre-mediated recombination occurs in the 8-bp core sequence (GGATACTT). lox2272 sites are compatible with each other, but incompatible with loxP or loxN sites (Lee and Saito, 1988). Cre recombinase
    522..546     +  protein_bind   attB1: mutant version of attB; recombination site for the Gateway® BP reaction BP Clonase™
    558..1331    +  CDS            Cacng8 (fragment): CCG8_RAT - Experimental evidence at protein level: Swiss-Prot protein existence level 1. Regulates the activity of L-type calcium channels that contain CACNA1C as pore-forming subunit (By similarity). Regulates the trafficking and gating properties of AMPA-selective glutamate receptors (AMPARs). Promotes their targeting to the cell membrane and synapses and modulates their gating properties by slowing their rates of activation, deactivation and desensitization and by mediating their resensitization. Does not show subunit-specific AMPA receptor regulation and regulates all AMPAR subunits. Thoug
   1350..1970    +  CDS            tetR: TETR2_ECOLX - Experimental evidence at protein level: Swiss-Prot protein existence level 1. TetR is the repressor of the tetracycline resistance element; its N-terminal region forms a helix-turn-helix structure and binds DNA. Binding of tetracycline to TetR reduces the repressor affinity for the tetracycline resistance gene (tetA) promoter operator sites. From Escherichia coli.
   2013..2633    +  CDS            tetR: TETR2_ECOLX - Experimental evidence at protein level: Swiss-Prot protein existence level 1. TetR is the repressor of the tetracycline resistance element; its N-terminal region forms a helix-turn-helix structure and binds DNA. Binding of tetracycline to TetR reduces the repressor affinity for the tetracycline resistance gene (tetA) promoter operator sites. From Escherichia coli.
   2634..2834    +  CDS            Cacng8 (fragment): CCG8_MOUSE - Experimental evidence at protein level: Swiss-Prot protein existence level 1. Regulates the activity of L-type calcium channels that contain CACNA1C as pore-forming subunit (PubMed:21127204). Regulates the trafficking and gating properties of AMPA-selective glutamate receptors (AMPARs). Promotes their targeting to the cell membrane and synapses and modulates their gating properties by slowing their rates of activation, deactivation and desensitization and by mediating their resensitization. Does not show subunit-specific AMPA receptor regulation and regulates all AMPAR subunits. T
   2901..3617    +  CDS            EGFP: EGFP is a basic (constitutively fluorescent) green fluorescent protein published in 1996, derived from Aequorea victoria. It is reported to be a rapidly-maturing weak dimer with moderate acid sensitivity.
   4297..4321    -  protein_bind   attB2: mutant version of attB; recombination site for the Gateway® BP reaction BP Clonase™
   4330..4363    -  protein_bind   loxP: Cre-mediated recombination occurs in the 8-bp core sequence (GCATACAT). Cre recombinase
   4364..4413    +  intron         β-globin intron (fragment): internally truncated intron from human β-globin
   4414..4447    -  protein_bind   lox2272: Cre-mediated recombination occurs in the 8-bp core sequence (GGATACTT). lox2272 sites are compatible with each other, but incompatible with loxP or loxN sites (Lee and Saito, 1988). Cre recombinase
   4489..4936    -  promoter       hSyn promoter: human synapsin I promoter; confers neuron-specific expression (Kügler et al., 2003)
   5001..5028    -  repeat_region  AAV2 ITR (fragment): inverted terminal repeat of adeno-associated virus serotype 2 inverted
   5057..5084    -  repeat_region  AAV2 ITR (fragment): inverted terminal repeat of adeno-associated virus serotype 2 inverted
   5157..5745    -  rep_origin     ori: high-copy-number ColE1/pMB1/pBR322/pUC origin of replication
   5916..6776    -  CDS            AmpR: β-lactamase; bla; confers resistance to ampicillin, carbenicillin, and related antibiotics
   6777..6881    -  promoter       AmpR promoter: bla
   6976..7011    +  CDS            rop (fragment): Rop protein, which maintains plasmids at low copy number; rop
   7113..7162    +  misc_feature   bom (fragment): basis of mobility region from pBR322
   7163..7618    -  rep_origin     f1 ori (sequence partly withheld): f1 bacteriophage origin of replication; arrow indicates direction of (+) strand synthesis
   7637..7688    +  misc_feature   bom (fragment): basis of mobility region from pBR322
   7693..7833    -  repeat_region  AAV2 ITR: inverted terminal repeat of adeno-associated virus serotype 2 inverted
   7894..349     -  polyA_signal   hGH poly(A) signal (across the origin): human growth hormone polyadenylation signal
