[The description below was written by a language model from this plasmid's Addgene catalogue record and pLannotate feature annotations shown in this document.]
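Description:
pAAV-Syn-FLEX-ExSYTE is an 8,021 bp AAV transfer plasmid built on pAAV-MCS, modified to carry the human synapsin I promoter and FLEX (double-floxed inverted) recombination sites. It is propagated in E. coli under ampicillin selection (AmpR with its bla promoter) from a ColE1/pUC-type origin, and it also has an f1 origin. The catalogue lists it as low copy and grown in a recombination-deficient strain, which is usual for ITR-containing plasmids. AAV2 inverted terminal repeats flank the expression unit for packaging into recombinant AAV. One ITR is annotated in full, while the other is detected only as two short fragments.

The roughly 3.7 kb payload lies between paired loxP and lox2272 sites in opposing orientations and is annotated on the opposite strand from the hSyn promoter and the hGH polyadenylation signal. The coding sequence is therefore antisense and silent until Cre inverts and locks the cassette, restricting expression to Cre-positive neurons. The ExSYTE open reading frame is annotated as a Cacng8 (TARP γ-8, an AMPA receptor auxiliary subunit) fragment, followed by two tandem TetR coding units and then a further Cacng8 fragment. This suggests a TetR pair inserted within the TARP, in keeping with the chemogenetic regulation of the TARP–lipid interaction named in the associated publication title, although the record does not state the mechanism or ligand. EGFP follows, separated by a P2A peptide according to the catalogue, so it is made as a separate fluorescent marker. The unannotated stretch after EGFP presumably holds the rat Arc 3'UTR dendritic targeting element, which is generally used to direct mRNA to dendrites. Gateway attB1/attB2 scars flank the insert.
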