Addgene plasmid #216263: pAAV-Syn-FLEX-ExSYTE
Purpose: Cre-dependent expressoin of ExSYTE (P2A) EGFP with 3'UTR of Rat Arc DTE under synapsin promoter
Depositing lab: Susumu Tomita. Depositing organization: Yale University. Publication: Chemogenetic regulation of the TARP-lipid interaction mimics LTP and reversibly modifies behavior. Park J, Berthoux C, Hoyos-Ramirez E, Shan L, Morimoto-Tomita M, Wang Y, Castillo PE, Tomita S. Cell Rep. 2023 Aug 29;42(8):112826. doi: 10.1016/j.celrep.2023.112826. Epub 2023 Jul 19. PubMed 37471228.
Backbone
  Vector backbone: pAAV-MCS
  Total vector size (bp): 8021
  Modifications to backbone: human Synapsin Promoter and add FLEX sequences
  Vector type: AAV
Growth in bacteria
  Bacterial resistance: Ampicillin, 100 μg/mL
  Growth temperature: 37°C
  Growth strain: NEB Stable
  Copy number: Low Copy
Gene/Insert
  Gene/Insert name: ExSYTE P2A EGFP - Rat DTE
  Insert size (bp): 3732
Terms and licenses: Academic/Nonprofit Terms; Industry Terms: Not Available to Industry
How to cite: pAAV-Syn-FLEX-ExSYTE was a gift from Susumu Tomita (Addgene plasmid # 216263 ; http://n2t.net/addgene:216263 ; RRID:Addgene_216263)
